Addgene plasmid #211381: pEGFP-RPA32
Purpose: mammalian expression of human RPA32 N-terminally fused to EGFP
Depositing lab: Helmut Pospiech. Depositing organization: Leibniz Institute on Aging - Fritz Lipmann Institute (FLI).
Backbone
  Vector backbone: pEGFP-C1
  Backbone manufacturer: Clontech
  Vector type: Mammalian Expression
Growth in bacteria
  Bacterial resistance: Kanamycin, 50 μg/mL
  Growth temperature: 37°C
  Growth strain: DH5alpha
  Copy number: High Copy
Gene/Insert
  Gene/Insert name: RPA32 (alt name: RPA2)
  Species: H. sapiens (human)
  Entrez Gene: RPA2 (a.k.a. REPA2, RP-A p32, RP-A p34, RPA32)
  Tag / fusion protein: EGFP (N terminal on insert)
  Cloning method: Restriction Enzyme; 5′ cloning site EcoRI (not destroyed); 3′ cloning site BamHI (not destroyed)
Terms and licenses: Academic/Nonprofit Terms; Industry Terms: Not Available to Industry
Depositor comments: generated by Julia Kutz (Leibniz Institute on Aging - Fritz Lipmann Institute, D-07745 Jena, Germany)
How to cite: pEGFP-RPA32 was a gift from Helmut Pospiech (Addgene plasmid # 211381 ; http://n2t.net/addgene:211381 ; RRID:Addgene_211381)
