[The description below was written by a language model from this plasmid's Addgene catalogue record and pLannotate feature annotations shown in this document.]
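Description:
pEGFP-RPA32 is a 5.5 kb mammalian expression plasmid built on the Clontech pEGFP-C1 backbone, designed to produce human RPA32 (RPA2), the 32 kDa subunit of the heterotrimeric replication protein A complex, with EGFP fused to its N-terminus. The RPA2 coding sequence was inserted between the EcoRI and BamHI sites of the multiple cloning site, both of which remain intact. It therefore lies directly downstream of the EGFP open reading frame, joined to it by a short stretch of residual polylinker. Transcription of the fusion is driven by the human cytomegalovirus immediate early enhancer and promoter and is terminated by the SV40 polyadenylation signal. The short large T antigen fragment annotated just upstream of that signal is most likely part of the same SV40-derived terminator region rather than a functional coding element.

The plasmid is propagated in E. coli at high copy number from a pUC-type ColE1 origin and also carries an f1 phage origin. A single NeoR/KanR (Tn5 aminoglycoside phosphotransferase) cassette serves both hosts. A bacterial bla promoter allows kanamycin selection in E. coli, while the SV40 enhancer and early promoter, paired with the HSV TK polyadenylation signal, allow G418 selection of transfected mammalian cells. The small ble and bGH poly(A) fragments in the feature table look like vestigial or incidental matches in the backbone.

RPA binds and stabilises single-stranded DNA during replication and the DNA damage response. A fluorescent RPA32 fusion of this kind would therefore suit live-cell or fixed-cell imaging of RPA localisation, although the record states only mammalian expression as its purpose.
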