Features (pLannotate 1.2.2; 15 found; start..end, strand, type, name):
     76..379     +  enhancer       CMV enhancer: human cytomegalovirus immediate early enhancer
    380..583     +  promoter       CMV promoter: human cytomegalovirus (CMV) immediate early promoter
    628..1344    +  CDS            EGFP: EGFP is a basic (constitutively fluorescent) green fluorescent protein published in 1996, derived from Aequorea victoria. It is reported to be a rapidly-maturing weak dimer with moderate acid sensitivity.
   1345..1382    +  misc_feature   MCS (fragment): multiple cloning site
   1387..2196    +  CDS            RPA2 (sequence withheld): RFA2_HUMAN - Also known as REPA2, RPA32, RPA34. Experimental evidence at protein level: Swiss-Prot protein existence level 1. As part of the heterotrimeric replication protein A complex (RPA/RP-A), binds and stabilizes single-stranded DNA intermediates, that form during DNA replication or upon DNA stress. It prevents their reannealing and in parallel, recruits and activates different proteins and complexes involved in DNA metabolism. Thereby, it plays an essential role both in DNA replication and the cellular response to DNA damage. In the cellular response to DNA damage, the RPA complex contr
   2222..2306    +  CDS            large T antigen (fragment): large T antigen from SV40 (simian virus 40)
   2329..2450    +  polyA_signal   SV40 poly(A) signal: SV40 polyadenylation signal
   2484..2912    -  rep_origin     f1 ori (sequence partly withheld): f1 bacteriophage origin of replication; arrow indicates direction of (+) strand synthesis
   2939..3043    +  promoter       AmpR promoter: bla
   3045..3402    +  promoter       SV40 promoter: SV40 enhancer and early promoter
   3437..4231    +  CDS            NeoR/KanR: aminoglycoside phosphotransferase from Tn5; aph(3')-II (or nptII); confers resistance to neomycin, kanamycin, and G418 (Geneticin®)
   4252..4404    +  CDS            ble (fragment): BLE_KLEPN - Experimental evidence at protein level: Swiss-Prot protein existence level 1. Binding protein with a strong affinity to the bleomycin family of antibiotics. Binds to CL990; an antimitotic-antibiotic compound. From Klebsiella pneumoniae.
   4463..4510    +  polyA_signal   HSV TK poly(A) signal: herpes simplex virus thymidine kinase polyadenylation signal (Cole and Stacy, 1985)
   4601..4617    -  polyA_signal   bGH poly(A) signal (fragment): bovine growth hormone polyadenylation signal
   4839..5427    +  rep_origin     ori: high-copy-number ColE1/pMB1/pBR322/pUC origin of replication
>Addgene plasmid #211381 | pEGFP-RPA32 | addgene full sequence | sequence record 420497 | Addgene NGS Result
ATTACCGCCATGCATTAGTTATTAATAGTAATCAATTACGGGGTCATTAGTTCATAGCCCATATATGGAG
TTCCGCGTTACATAACTTACGGTAAATGGCCCGCCTGGCTGACCGCCCAACGACCCCCGCCCATTGACGT
CAATAATGACGTATGTTCCCATAGTAACGCCAATAGGGACTTTCCATTGACGTCAATGGGTGGAGTATTT
ACGGTAAACTGCCCACTTGGCAGTACATCAAGTGTATCATATGCCAAGTACGCCCCCTATTGACGTCAAT
GACGGTAAATGGCCCGCCTGGCATTATGCCCAGTACATGACCTTATGGGACTTTCCTACTTGGCAGTACA
TCTACGTATTAGTCATCGCTATTACCATGGTGATGCGGTTTTGGCAGTACATCAATGGGCGTGGATAGCG
GTTTGACTCACGGGGATTTCCAAGTCTCCACCCCATTGACGTCAATGGGAGTTTGTTTTGGCACCAAAAT
CAACGGGACTTTCCAAAATGTCGTAACAACTCCGCCCCATTGACGCAAATGGGCGGTAGGCGTGTACGGT
GGGAGGTCTATATAAGCAGAGCTGGTTTAGTGAACCGTCAGATCCGCTAGCGCTACCGGTCGCCACCATG
GTGAGCAAGGGCGAGGAGCTGTTCACCGGGGTGGTGCCCATCCTGGTCGAGCTGGACGGCGACGTAAACG
GCCACAAGTTCAGCGTGTCCGGCGAGGGCGAGGGCGATGCCACCTACGGCAAGCTGACCCTGAAGTTCAT
CTGCACCACCGGCAAGCTGCCCGTGCCCTGGCCCACCCTCGTGACCACCCTGACCTACGGCGTGCAGTGC
TTCAGCCGCTACCCCGACCACATGAAGCAGCACGACTTCTTCAAGTCCGCCATGCCCGAAGGCTACGTCC
AGGAGCGCACCATCTTCTTCAAGGACGACGGCAACTACAAGACCCGCGCCGAGGTGAAGTTCGAGGGCGA
CACCCTGGTGAACCGCATCGAGCTGAAGGGCATCGACTTCAAGGAGGACGGCAACATCCTGGGGCACAAG
CTGGAGTACAACTACAACAGCCACAACGTCTATATCATGGCCGACAAGCAGAAGAACGGCATCAAGGTGA
ACTTCAAGATCCGCCACAACATCGAGGACGGCAGCGTGCAGCTCGCCGACCACTACCAGCAGAACACCCC
CATCGGCGACGGCCCCGTGCTGCTGCCCGACAACCACTACCTGAGCACCCAGTCCGCCCTGAGCAAAGAC
CCCAACGAGAAGCGCGATCACATGGTCCTGCTGGAGTTCGTGACCGCCGCCGGGATCACTCTCGGCATGG
ACGAGCTGTACAAGTCCGGACTCAGATCTCGAGCTCAAGCTTCGAATTCTGCCACC
[810 nt withheld, positions 1387-2196]
TAAGGATCCACCGGATCTAGATAACTGATCATAATCAGCCATACCACATTTGTAGAGGTTTTACTTGCTT
TAAAAAACCTCCCACACCTCCCCCTGAACCTGAAACATAAAATGAATGCAATTGTTGTTGTTAACTTGTT
TATTGCAGCTTATAATGGTTACAAATAAAGCAATAGCATCACAAATTTCACAAATAAAGCATTTTTTTCA
CTGCATTCTAGTTGTGGTTTGTCCAAACTCATCAATGTATCTTAACGCGTAAATTGTAAGCGTTAATATT
TTGTTAAAATTCGCGTTAAATTTTTGTTAAATCAGCTCATTTTTTAACCAATAGGCCGAAATCGGCAAAA
TCCCTTATAAATCAAAAGAATAGACCGAGATAGGGT
[37 nt withheld, positions 2583-2619]
AAAGAACGTGGACTCCAACGTCAAAGG
[49 nt withheld, positions 2647-2695]
T
[91 nt withheld, positions 2697-2787]
G
[124 nt withheld, positions 2789-2912]
CAGGTGGCACTTTTCGGGGAAATGTGCGCGGAACCCCTATTTGTTTATTTTTCTAAATACATTCAAATAT
GTATCCGCTCATGAGACAATAACCCTGATAAATGCTTCAATAATATTGAAAAAGGAAGAGTCCTGAGGCG
GAAAGAACCAGCTGTGGAATGTGTGTCAGTTAGGGTGTGGAAAGTCCCCAGGCTCCCCAGCAGGCAGAAG
TATGCAAAGCATGCATCTCAATTAGTCAGCAACCAGGTGTGGAAAGTCCCCAGGCTCCCCAGCAGGCAGA
AGTATGCAAAGCATGCATCTCAATTAGTCAGCAACCATAGTCCCGCCCCTAACTCCGCCCATCCCGCCCC
TAACTCCGCCCAGTTCCGCCCATTCTCCGCCCCATGGCTGACTAATTTTTTTTATTTATGCAGAGGCCGA
GGCCGCCTCGGCCTCTGAGCTATTCCAGAAGTAGTGAGGAGGCTTTTTTGGAGGCCTAGGCTTTTGCAAA
GATCGATCAAGAGACAGGATGAGGATCGTTTCGCATGATTGAACAAGATGGATTGCACGCAGGTTCTCCG
GCCGCTTGGGTGGAGAGGCTATTCGGCTATGACTGGGCACAACAGACAATCGGCTGCTCTGATGCCGCCG
TGTTCCGGCTGTCAGCGCAGGGGCGCCCGGTTCTTTTTGTCAAGACCGACCTGTCCGGTGCCCTGAATGA
ACTGCAAGACGAGGCAGCGCGGCTATCGTGGCTGGCCACGACGGGCGTTCCTTGCGCAGCTGTGCTCGAC
GTTGTCACTGAAGCGGGAAGGGACTGGCTGCTATTGGGCGAAGTGCCGGGGCAGGATCTCCTGTCATCTC
ACCTTGCTCCTGCCGAGAAAGTATCCATCATGGCTGATGCAATGCGGCGGCTGCATACGCTTGATCCGGC
TACCTGCCCATTCGACCACCAAGCGAAACATCGCATCGAGCGAGCACGTACTCGGATGGAAGCCGGTCTT
GTCGATCAGGATGATCTGGACGAAGAGCATCAGGGGCTCGCGCCAGCCGAACTGTTCGCCAGGCTCAAGG
CGAGCATGCCCGACGGCGAGGATCTCGTCGTGACCCATGGCGATGCCTGCTTGCCGAATATCATGGTGGA
AAATGGCCGCTTTTCTGGATTCATCGACTGTGGCCGGCTGGGTGTGGCGGACCGCTATCAGGACATAGCG
TTGGCTACCCGTGATATTGCTGAAGAGCTTGGCGGCGAATGGGCTGACCGCTTCCTCGTGCTTTACGGTA
TCGCCGCTCCCGATTCGCAGCGCATCGCCTTCTATCGCCTTCTTGACGAGTTCTTCTGAGCGGGACTCTG
GGGTTCGAAATGACCGACCAAGCGACGCCCAACCTGCCATCACGAGATTTCGATTCCACCGCCGCCTTCT
ATGAAAGGTTGGGCTTCGGAATCGTTTTCCGGGACGCCGGCTGGATGATCCTCCAGCGCGGGGATCTCAT
GCTGGAGTTCTTCGCCCACCCTAGGGGGAGGCTAACTGAAACACGGAAGGAGACAATACCGGAAGGAACC
CGCGCTATGACGGCAATAAAAAGACAGAATAAAACGCACGGTGTTGGGTCGTTTGTTCATAAACGCGGGG
TTCGGTCCCAGGGCTGGCACTCTGTCGATACCCCACCGAGACCCCATTGGGGCCAATACGCCCGCGTTTC
TTCCTTTTCCCCACCCCACCCCCCAAGTTCGGGTGAAGGCCCAGGGCTCGCAGCCAACGTCGGGGCGGCA
GGCCCTGCCATAGCCTCAGGTTACTCATATATACTTTAGATTGATTTAAAACTTCATTTTTAATTTAAAA
GGATCTAGGTGAAGATCCTTTTTGATAATCTCATGACCAAAATCCCTTAACGTGAGTTTTCGTTCCACTG
AGCGTCAGACCCCGTAGAAAAGATCAAAGGATCTTCTTGAGATCCTTTTTTTCTGCGCGTAATCTGCTGC
TTGCAAACAAAAAAACCACCGCTACCAGCGGTGGTTTGTTTGCCGGATCAAGAGCTACCAACTCTTTTTC
CGAAGGTAACTGGCTTCAGCAGAGCGCAGATACCAAATACTGTTCTTCTAGTGTAGCCGTAGTTAGGCCA
CCACTTCAAGAACTCTGTAGCACCGCCTACATACCTCGCTCTGCTAATCCTGTTACCAGTGGCTGCTGCC
AGTGGCGATAAGTCGTGTCTTACCGGGTTGGACTCAAGACGATAGTTACCGGATAAGGCGCAGCGGTCGG
GCTGAACGGGGGGTTCGTGCACACAGCCCAGCTTGGAGCGAACGACCTACACCGAACTGAGATACCTACA
GCGTGAGCTATGAGAAAGCGCCACGCTTCCCGAAGGGAGAAAGGCGGACAGGTATCCGGTAAGCGGCAGG
GTCGGAACAGGAGAGCGCACGAGGGAGCTTCCAGGGGGAAACGCCTGGTATCTTTATAGTCCTGTCGGGT
TTCGCCACCTCTGACTTGAGCGTCGATTTTTGTGATGCTCGTCAGGGGGGCGGAGCCTATGGAAAAACGC
CAGCAACGCGGCCTTTTTACGGTTCCTGGCCTTTTGCTGGCCTTTTGCTCACATGTTCTTTCCTGCGTTA
TCCCCTGATTCTGTGGATAACCGT
